Addgene plasmid #62572: GST-auxilin(547-910)
Purpose: Codes for a GST-auxilin fusion protein that is functional as a co-factor in hsc70-dependent clathrin coat disruption
Depositing lab: Ernst Ungewickell. Depositing organization: Washington University in Saint Louis. Publication: Mechanism of clathrin basket dissociation: separate functions of protein domains of the DnaJ homologue auxilin. Holstein SE, Ungewickell H, Ungewickell E. J Cell Biol. 1996 Nov;135(4):925-37. PubMed 8922377.
Backbone
  Vector backbone: pGEX4T-1
  Backbone manufacturer: Pharmacia
  Vector type: Bacterial Expression
Growth in bacteria
  Bacterial resistance: Ampicillin, 100 μg/mL
  Growth temperature: 37°C
  Growth strain: DH5alpha
  Growth instructions: The depositing laboratory recommends strain BL21 for protein expression.
  Copy number: Low Copy
Gene/Insert
  Gene/Insert name: Auxilin
  Species: B. taurus (bovine)
  Insert size (bp): 1200
  Tag / fusion protein: GST (N terminal on insert)
  Cloning method: Restriction Enzyme; 5′ cloning site EcoRI (not destroyed); 3′ cloning site SalI (not destroyed)
  Sequencing primers: 5′ pGEX5; 3′ pGEX3
Terms and licenses: Academic/Nonprofit Terms; Industry Terms: Not Available to Industry
How to cite: GST-auxilin(547-910) was a gift from Ernst Ungewickell (Addgene plasmid # 62572 ; http://n2t.net/addgene:62572 ; RRID:Addgene_62572)
