[The description below was written by a language model from this plasmid's Addgene catalogue record.]
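Description:
GST-auxilin(547-910) is a bacterial expression plasmid built on the pGEX4T-1 backbone and encodes a fragment of bovine (B. taurus) auxilin fused to an N-terminal glutathione S-transferase (GST) tag. The insert is recorded as about 1200 bp. As the construct name indicates, it corresponds to residues 547–910 of auxilin. It was placed between the EcoRI and SalI sites of the vector's polylinker, and both sites were retained. The plasmid is selected in E. coli with ampicillin and is listed as low copy. The record gives a standard cloning strain for propagation and a BL21-type strain for protein production. No feature table accompanies the entry, so the promoter, origin of replication and any protease cleavage site between GST and the insert are not explicitly stated. pGEX-series vectors generally use an IPTG-inducible tac promoter with a lacI repressor gene, and the 4T series carries a thrombin site after GST.

The encoded fusion protein is described as functional as a co-factor in hsc70-dependent disruption of clathrin coats. Auxilin is a DnaJ homologue, and in this process it works together with the hsc70 chaperone to drive disassembly of the clathrin lattice. The GST moiety allows affinity purification on glutathione resin and can also serve as a handle for pull-down binding assays. The construct is therefore suited to producing recombinant auxilin fragment for in vitro uncoating assays and for dissecting the contributions of individual auxilin domains to clathrin basket dissociation.
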