>Addgene plasmid #62572 | GST-auxilin(547-910) | addgene partial sequence | sequence record 107722 | pGEX5 5'-GGGCTGGCAAGCCACGTTTGGTG-3'
CATCCTCCAAAATCGGATCTGGTTCCGCGTGGATCCCCGGAATTCCCGAGTGGACCTACATCCACCCAGT
CCACACCACGCCGATCTGCCACCTCCACCTCTGCATCTCCAACACTGAGAGTAGGAGAAGGTGCCACCTT
TGACCCATTTGGAGCACCTTCTAAACCATCAGGTCAAGATTTGCTGGGTTCTTTTTTGAACACAGCCAGT
GCTTCCAGTGACCCCTTTCTTCAGCCTACGAGGAGTCCTTCTCCTACAGTGCATGCTTCTAGTACCCCTG
CTGTGAACATTCAGCCAGATGTTTCAGGAGCCTGGGACTGGCATACCAAACCAGGAGGTTTTGGAATGGG
AAGCAAATCAGCTGCCACCAGCCCAACAGGCTCCTCGCATGGTACTCCCACCCATCAAAACAAACCCCAG
ACTCTGGACCCTTTTGCTGACCTTGGGACATTAGGTGGTTCTTCATTTGCCAGCAAACCTTCCACACCAA
CTGGATTGGGTGGTGGATTTCCACCTCTCAGCTCGCCACAGAAAGCATCTCCCCAGCCCATGGGTGGGGG
GTGGCAGCAGGGAGGGGGCTACAACTGGCAGCAGACACAGTCCAAGCCACAGTCCAGCATGCCCCACTCC
TCTCCCCAGAACCGGCCCAACTACAACGTGAGCTTCTCATCCATGCCTGGGGGCCAGAACGAACGTGGGA
AAGCAGCAGCTAATTTGGAGGGGAAACAAAAAGCAGCTGACTTTGAAGACCTGCTCTCTGGTCAAGGTTT
TAATGCTCACAAAGACAAAAAGGGACCTCGAACAATAGCTGAGATGAGAAAGGAGGAAATGGCTAAGGAG
ATGGATCCTGAGAAGTTAAAGATTCTAGAATGGATTGAAGGCAAAGAGAGGAATATCAGAGCCCTTCTGT
CCACAATGCACACTGTGCTGTGGGCTGGGGAGACTAAGTGGAAACCTGTTGGCATGGCAGACCT
