>Addgene plasmid #62572 | GST-auxilin(547-910) | addgene partial sequence | sequence record 107728 | pGEX3 5'-CCGGGAGCTGCATGTGTCAGAGG-3'
CGAAACGCGCGAGGCAGATCGTCAGTCAGTCACGATGCGGCCGCTCGAGTCGACCCAGCTTGGCTGCAGC
AGAAATGGAAAAGCTCATAAGTTAATACAAGGGCTTTTGGCCTTGATTTTCAAATTCTGACCAGGCATCA
TTGAGCTCCATGAAAATCATCTTTGCATATTGTTCATAGGGTTGCCCAGTAGCTTTATCCGGGTGCACCA
CTAGCACAGCCTTCCTGTACACCTTCTTCACCTGCTCCGGGGTGACCAGGTCTGCCATGCCAACAGGTTT
CCACTTAGTCTCCCCAGCCCACAGCACAGTGTGCATTGTGGACAGAAGGGCTCTGATATTCCTCTCTTTG
CCTTCAATCCATTCTAGAATCTTTAACTTCTCAGGATCCATCTCCTTAGCCATTTCCTCCTTTCTCATCT
CAGCTATTGTTCGAGGTCCCTTTTTGTCTTTGTGAGCATTAAAACCTTGACCAGAGAGCAGGTCTTCAAA
GTCAGCTGCTTTTTGTTTCCCCTCCAAATTAGCTGCTGCTTTCCCACGTTCGTTCTGGCCCCCAGGCATG
GATGAGAAGCTCACGTTGTAGTTGGGCCGGTTCTGGGGAGAGGAGTGGGGCATGCTGGACTGTGGCTTGG
ACTGTGTCTGCTGCCAGTTGTAGCCCCCTCCCTGCTGCCACCCCCCACCCATGGGCTGGGGAGATGCTTT
CTGTGGCGAGCTGAGAGGTGGAAATCCACCACCCAATCCAGTTGGTGTGGAAGGTTTGCTGGCAAATGAA
GAACCACCTAATGTCCCAAGGTCAGCAAAAGGGTCCAGAGTCTGGGGTTTGTTTTGATGGGTGGGAGTAC
CATGCGAGGAGCCTGTTGGGCTGGTGGCAGCTGATTTGCTTCCCATTCCAAAACCTCCTGGTTTGGTATG
CCAGTCCCAGGCTCCTGAAACATCTGGCTGA
